Addgene plasmid #166669: pBBR1-Rha-ETh_tji49-kan
Purpose: Genome engineering of Burkholderia
Depositing lab: Jun Fu. Depositing organization: Shandong University.
Backbone
  Vector backbone: pBBR1-Rha-kan
  Vector type: Bacterial Expression
Growth in bacteria
  Bacterial resistance: Kanamycin, 50 μg/mL
  Growth temperature: 37°C
  Growth strain: DH5alpha
  Copy number: High Copy
Gene/Insert
  Gene/Insert name: ETh_tji4
  Species: Synthetic
  Cloning method: Ligation Independent Cloning
  Sequencing primers: 5′ Unknown
Terms and licenses: Academic/Nonprofit Terms; Industry Terms: Not Available to Industry
How to cite: pBBR1-Rha-ETh_tji49-kan was a gift from Jun Fu (Addgene plasmid # 166669 ; http://n2t.net/addgene:166669 ; RRID:Addgene_166669)
