[The description below was written by a language model from this plasmid's Addgene catalogue record and pLannotate feature annotations shown in this document.]
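Description:
pBBR1-Rha-ETh_tji49-kan is a broad-host-range bacterial expression plasmid built on the pBBR1-Rha-kan backbone and deposited for genome engineering of Burkholderia. It replicates through the pBBR1 oriV together with its cognate Rep protein, a replicon originally from Bordetella bronchiseptica that functions in many Gram-negative species, so the plasmid can be maintained in E. coli cloning strains and then moved into the target host. Selection is by kanamycin, conferred by the Tn5-derived neo (nptII) gene. The short adjacent tnpA and ble fragments are remnants of that Tn5 cassette. The small CmR and TcR fragments appear to be non-functional leftovers from earlier cloning steps. The sequenced record is 8,293 nt, and the plasmid is listed as high copy.

Expression is controlled by the E. coli rhamnose system. The activators rhaS and rhaR are encoded on the reverse strand, divergent from the rhaB promoter, which gives tight L-rhamnose-inducible transcription of whatever lies downstream. The catalogue names the insert as ETh_tji4 (the plasmid name reads tji49), describes it as synthetic and notes that it was introduced by ligation-independent cloning. The automated annotation finds no features in the roughly 2 kb between the rhaB promoter and the end of the record, which is presumably where this insert sits, so the table does not identify its coding content. The record also does not say what proteins the insert encodes. Given the stated purpose, the inducible cassette plausibly supplies recombineering-type functions, but this is an inference rather than something the record documents.
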