Features (pLannotate 1.2.2; 10 found; start..end, strand, type, name):
     60..722     -  CDS            pBBR1 Rep: replication protein for the broad-host-range plasmid pBBR1 from Bordetella bronchiseptica
    723..1494    -  rep_origin     pBBR1 oriV: replication origin of the broad-host-range plasmid pBBR1 from Bordetella bronchiseptica; requires the pBBR1 Rep protein for replication
   2658..2942    +  CDS            tnpA (fragment): TN5P_ECOLX - Also known as tnp. Experimental evidence at protein level: Swiss-Prot protein existence level 1. Mediates transposition of transposon Tn5 by a 'cut and paste' mechanism. First, the monomeric transposase binds the 19 bp inverted DNA repeats flanking the transposon. Then, dimerization of the DNA- bound transposase creates a synaptic DNA complex. After nicking of the first DNA strand, excision of the transposon proceeds through a series of intermediates. The transposase then mediates the insertion of the transposon at a new site by strand transfer. The activity of the wild- type tran
   2974..3765    +  CDS            neo: KKA2_KLEPN - Also known as kan, nptII. Experimental evidence at protein level: Swiss-Prot protein existence level 1. Resistance to kanamycin, neomycin, paromomycin, ribostamycin, butirosin and gentamicin B. From Klebsiella pneumoniae.
   3789..3941    +  CDS            ble (fragment): BLE_KLEPN - Experimental evidence at protein level: Swiss-Prot protein existence level 1. Binding protein with a strong affinity to the bleomycin family of antibiotics. Binds to CL990; an antimitotic-antibiotic compound. From Klebsiella pneumoniae.
   3941..4057    +  CDS            CmR (fragment): chloramphenicol acetyltransferase; cat; confers resistance to chloramphenicol
   4067..4915    -  CDS            rhaR: transcriptional activator of rhaR and rhaS; E. coli rhaR; needed for rhamnose-dependent activation of the rhaB promoter
   4989..5825    -  CDS            rhaS: positive regulator of the rhaB promoter; E. coli rhaS; activated by L-rhamnose
   5971..6089    +  promoter       rhaB promoter: promoter of the E. coli rhaBAD operon, conferring tight induction with L-rhamnose and repression with D-glucose in the presence of RhaR and RhaS (Giacalone et al., 2006)
   8223..8292    -  CDS            TcR (fragment): tetracycline efflux protein; tet; confers resistance to tetracycline
>Addgene plasmid #166669 | pBBR1-Rha-ETh_tji49-kan | addgene full sequence | sequence record 329553 | Addgene NGS Result
GGCGGCTACAGCCGATAGTCTGGAACAGCGCACTTACGGGTTGCTGCGCAACCCAAGTGCTACCGGCGCG
GCAGCGTGACCCGTGTCGGCGGCTCCAACGGCTCGCCATCGTCCAGAAAACACGGCTCATCGGGCATCGG
CAGGCGCTGCTGCCCGCGCCGTTCCCATTCCTCCGTTTCGGTCAAGGCTGGCAGGTCTGGTTCCATGCCC
GGAATGCCGGGCTGGCTGGGCGGCTCCTCGCCGGGGCCGGTCGGTAGTTGCTGCTCGCCCGGATACAGGG
TCGGGATGCGGCGCAGGTCGCCATGCCCCAACAGCGATTCGTCCTGGTCGTCGTGATCAACCACCACGGC
GGCACTGAACACCGACAGGCGCAACTGGTCGCGGGGCTGGCCCCACGCCACGCGGTCATTGACCACGTAG
GCCGACACGGTGCCGGGGCCGTTGAGCTTCACGACGGAGATCCAGCGCTCGGCCACCAAGTCCTTGACTG
CGTATTGGACCGTCCGCAAAGAACGTCCGATGAGCTTGGAAAGTGTCTTCTGGCTGACCACCACGGCGTT
CTGGTGGCCCATCTGCGCCACGAGGTGATGCAGCAGCATTGCCGCCGTGGGTTTCCTCGCAATAAGCCCG
GCCCACGCCTCATGCGCTTTGCGTTCCGTTTGCACCCAGTGACCGGGCTTGTTCTTGGCTTGAATGCCGA
TTTCTCTGGACTGCGTGGCCATGCTTATCTCCATGCGGTAGGGGTGCCGCACGGTTGCGGCACCATGCGC
AATCAGCTGCAACTTTTCGGCAGCGCGACAACAATTATGCGTTGCGTAAAAGTGGCAGTCAATTACAGAT
TTTCTTTAACCTACGCAATGAGCTATTGCGGGGGGTGCCGCAATGAGCTGTTGCGTACCCCCCTTTTTTA
AGTTGTTGATTTTTAAGTCTTTCGCATTTCGCCCTATATCTAGTTCTTTGGTGCCCAAAGAAGGGCACCC
CTGCGGGGTTCCCCCACGCCTTCGGCGCGGCTCCCCCTCCGGCAAAAAGTGGCCCCTCCGGGGCTTGTTG
ATCGACTGCGCGGCCTTCGGCCTTGCCCAAGGTGGCGCTGCCCCCTTGGAACCCCCGCACTCGCCGCCGT
GAGGCTCGGGGGGCAGGCGGGCGGGCTTCGCCCTTCGACTGCCCCCACTCGCATAGGCTTGGGTCGTTCC
AGGCGCGTCAAGGCCAAGCCGCTGCGCGGTCGCTGCGCGAGCCTTGACCCGCCTTCCACTTGGTGTCCAA
CCGGCAAGCGAAGCGCGCAGGCCGCAGGCCGGAGGCTTTTCCCCAGAGAAAATTAAAAAAATTGATGGGG
CAAGGCCGCAGGCCGCGCAGTTGGAGCCGGTGGGTATGTGGTCGAAGGCTGGGTAGCCGGTGGGCAATCC
CTGTGGTCAAGCTCGTGGGCAGGCGCAGCCTGTCCATCAGCTTGTCCAGCAGGGTTGTCCACGGGCCGAG
CGAAGCGAGCCAGCCGGTGGCCGCTCGCGGCCATCGTCCACATATCCACGGGCTGGCAAGGGAGCGCAGC
GACCGCGCAGGGCGAAGCCCGGAGAGCAAGCCCGTAGGGCGCCGCAGCCGCCGTAGGCGGTCACGACTTT
GCGAAGCAAAGTCTAGTGAGTATACTCAAGCATTGAGTGGCCCGCCGGAGGCACCGCCTTGCGCTGCCCC
CGTCGAGCCGGTTGGACACCAAAAGGGAGGGGCAGGCATGGCGGCATACGCGATCATGCGATGCAAGAAG
CTGGCGAAAATGGGCAACGTGGCGGCCAGTCTCAAGCACGCCTACCGCGAGCGCGAGACGCCCAACGCTG
ACGCCAGCAGGACGCCAGAGAACGAGCACTGGGCGGCCAGCAGCACCGATGAAGCGATGGGCCGACTGCG
CGAGTTGCTGCCAGAGAAGCGGCGCAAGGACGCTGTGTTGGCGGTCGAGTACGTCATGACGGCCAGCCCG
GAATGGTGGAAGTCGGCCAGCCAAGAACAGCAGGCGGCGTTCTTCGAGAAGGCGCACAAGTGGCTGGCGG
ACAAGTACGGGGCGGATCGCATCGTGACGGCCAGCATCCACCGTGACGAAACCAGCCCGCACATGACCGC
GTTCGTGGTGCCGCTGACGCAGGACGGCAGGCTGTCGGCCAAGGAGTTCATCGGCAACAAAGCGCAGATG
ACCCGCGACCAGACCACGTTTGCGGCCGCTGTGGCCGATCTAGGGCTGCAACGGGGCATCGAGGGCAGCA
AGGCACGTCACACGCGCATTCAGGCGTTCTACGAGGCCCTGGAGCGGCCACCAGTGGGCCACGTCACCAT
CAGCCCGCAAGCGGTCGAGCCACGCGCCTATGCACCGCAGGGATTGGCCGAAAAGCTGGGAATCTCAAAG
CGCGTTGAGACGCCGGAAGCCGTGGCCGACCGGCTGACAAAAGCGGTTCGGCAGGGGTATGAGCCTGCCC
TACAGGCCGCCGCAGGAGCGCGTGAGATGCGCAAGAAGGCCGATCAAGCCCAAGAGACGGCCCGAGACCT
TCGGGAGCGCCTGAAGCCCGTTCTGGACGCCCTGGGGCCGTTGAATCGGGATATGCAGGCCAAGGCCGCC
GCGATCATCAAGGCCGTGGGCGAAAAGCTGCTGACGGAACAGCGGGAAGTCCAGCGCCAGAAACAGGCCC
AGCGCCAGCAGGAACGCGGGCGCGCACATTTCCCCGAAAAGTGCCACCTGGGATGAATGTCAGCTACTGG
GCTATCTGGACAAGGGAAAACGCAAGCGCAAAGAGAAAGCAGGTAGCTTGCAGTGGGCTTACATGGCGAT
AGCTAGACTGGGCGGTTTTATGGACAGCAAGCGAACCGGAATTGCCAGCTGGGGCGCCCTCTGGTAAGGT
TGGGAAGCCCTGCAAAGTAAACTGGATGGCTTTCTTGCCGCCAAGGATCTGATGGCGCAGGGGATCAAGA
TCTGATCAAGAGACAGGATGAGGATCGTTTCGCATGATTGAACAAGATGGATTGCACGCAGGTTCTCCGG
CCGCTTGGGTGGAGAGGCTATTCGGCTATGACTGGGCACAACAGACAATCGGCTGCTCTGATGCCGCCGT
GTTCCGGCTGTCAGCGCAGGGGCGCCCGGTTCTTTTTGTCAAGACCGACCTGTCCGGTGCCCTGAATGAA
CTGCAGGACGAGGCAGCGCGGCTATCGTGGCTGGCCACGACGGGCGTTCCTTGCGCAGCTGTGCTCGACG
TTGTCACTGAAGCGGGAAGGGACTGGCTGCTATTGGGCGAAGTGCCGGGGCAGGATCTCCTGTCATCTCA
CCTTGCTCCTGCCGAGAAAGTATCCATCATGGCTGATGCAATGCGGCGGCTGCATACGCTTGATCCGGCT
ACCTGCCCATTCGACCACCAAGCGAAACATCGCATCGAGCGAGCACGTACTCGGATGGAAGCCGGTCTTG
TCGATCAGGATGATCTGGACGAAGAGCATCAGGGGCTCGCGCCAGCCGAACTGTTCGCCAGGCTCAAGGC
GCGCATGCCCGACGGCGAGGATCTCGTCGTGACCCATGGCGATGCCTGCTTGCCGAATATCATGGTGGAA
AATGGCCGCTTTTCTGGATTCATCGACTGTGGCCGGCTGGGTGTGGCGGACCGCTATCAGGACATAGCGT
TGGCTACCCGTGATATTGCTGAAGAGCTTGGCGGCGAATGGGCTGACCGCTTCCTCGTGCTTTACGGTAT
CGCCGCTCCCGATTCGCAGCGCATCGCCTTCTATCGCCTTCTTGACGAGTTCTTCTGAGCGGGACTCTGG
GGTTCGAAATGACCGACCAAGCGACGCCCAACCTGCCATCACGAGATTTCGATTCCACCGCCGCCTTCTA
TGAAAGGTTGGGCTTCGGAATCGTTTTCCGGGACGCCGGCTGGATGATCCTCCAGCGCGGGGATCTCATG
CTGGAGTTCTTCGCCCACCCCCATGGGCAAATATTATACGCAAGGCGACAAGGTGCTGATGCCGCTGGCG
ATTCAGGTTCATCATGCCGTTTGTGATGGCTTCCATGTCGGCAGAATGCTTAATGAATTACAACAGTTTT
TATGCATTAATCTTTCTGCGAATTGAGATGACGCCACTGGCTGGGCGTCATCCCGGTTTCCCGGGTAAAC
ACCACCGAAAAATAGTTACTATCTTCAAAGCCACATTCGGTCGAAATATCACTGATTAACAGGCGGCTAT
GCTGGAGAAGATATTGCGCATGACACACTCTGACCTGTCGCAGATATTGATTGATGGTCATTCCAGTCTG
CTGGCGAAATTGCTGACGCAAAACGCGCTCACTGCACGATGCCTCATCACAAAATTTATCCAGCGCAAAG
GGACTTTTCAGGCTAGCCGCCAGCCGGGTAATCAGCTTATCCAGCAACGTTTCGCTGGATGTTGGCGGCA
ACGAATCACTGGTGTAACGATGGCGATTCAGCAACATCACCAACTGCCCGAACAGCAACTCAGCCATTTC
GTTAGCAAACGGCACATGCTGACTACTTTCATGCTCAAGCTGACCGATAACCTGCCGCGCCTGCGCCATC
CCCATGCTACCTAAGCGCCAGTGTGGTTGCCCTGCGCTGGCGTTAAATCCCGGAATCGCCCCCTGCCAGT
CAAGATTCAGCTTCAGACGCTCCGGGCAATAAATAATATTCTGCAAAACCAGATCGTTAACGGAAGCGTA
GGAGTGTTTATCGTCAGCATGAATGTAAAAGAGATCGCCACGGGTAATGCGATAAGGGCGATCGTTGAGT
ACATGCAGGCCATTACCGCGCCAGACAATCACCAGCTCACAAAAATCATGTGTATGTTCAGCAAAGACAT
CTTGCGGATAACGGTCAGCCACAGCGACTGCCTGCTGGTCGCTGGCAAAAAAATCATCTTTGAGAAGTTT
TAACTGATGCGCCACCGTGGCTACCTCGGCCAGAGAACGAAGTTGATTATTCGCAATATGGCGTACAAAT
ACGTTGAGAAGATTCGCGTTATTGCAGAAAGCCATCCCGTCCCTGGCGAATATCACGCGGTGACCAGTTA
AACTCTCGGCGAAAAAGCGTCGAAAAGTGGTTACTGTCGCTGAATCCACAGCGATAGGCGATGTCAGTAA
CGCTGGCCTCGCTGTGGCGTAGCAGATGTCGGGCTTTCATCAGTCGCAGGCGGTTCAGGTATCGCTGAGG
CGTCAGTCCCGTTTGCTGCTTAAGCTGCCGATGTAGCGTACGCAGTGAAAGAGAAAATTGATCCGCCACG
GCATCCCAATTCACCTCATCGGCAAAATGGTCCTCCAGCCAGGCCAGAAGCAAGTTGAGACGTGATGCGC
TGTTTTCCAGGTTCTCCTGCAAACTGCTTTTACGCAGCAAGAGCAGTAATTGCATAAACAAGATCTCGCG
ACTGGCGGTCGAGGGTAAATCATTTTCCCCTTCCTGCTGTTCCATCTGTGCAACCAGCTGTCGCACCTGC
TGCAATACGCTGTGGTTAACGCGCCAGTGAGACGGATACTGCCCATCCAGCTCTTGTGGCAGCAACTGAT
TCAGCCCGGCGAGAAACTGAAATCGATCCGGCGAGCGATACAGCACATTGGTCAGACACAGATTATCGGT
ATGTTCATACAGATGCCGATCATGATCGCGTACGAAACAGACCGTGCCACCGGTGATGGTATAGGGCTGC
CCATTAAACACATGAATACCCGTGCCATGTTCGACAATCACAATTTCATGAAAATCATGATGATGTTCAG
GAAAATCCGCCTGCGGGAGCCGGGGTTCTATCGCCACGGACGCGTTACCAGACGGAAAAAAATCCACACT
ATGTAATACGGTCATACTGGCCTCCTGATGTCGTCAACACGGCGAAATAGTAATCACGAGGTCAGGTTCT
TACCTTAAATTTTCGACGGAAAACCACGTAAAAAACGTCGATTTTTCAAGATACAGCGTGAATTTTCAGG
AAATGCGGTGAGCATCACATCACCACAATTCAGCAAATTGTGAACATCATCACGTTCATCTTTCCCTGGT
TGCCAATGGCCCATTTTCCTGTCAGTAACGAGAAGGTCGCGAATTCAGGCGCTTTTTAGACTGGTCGTAA
TGAACAATTCTTAAGAAGGAGATATACATATGCGAATCGTTGAATGCGCACAGGGTAGCGACGAATGGCA
TCGCGCGCGTGCCGGCGTCATCACGGCCAGCATGTTCGCCGCGGCGCGCAAGCGTCTCAAGGTCGGCCCT
AACAAGGGCGATTACACGTCCGAGGCGAAAGACTATGCATTCCGCCTCGCGGTCGAGCGCATTGGCGGTC
AGCCGCTCGACGAAGGATTCGAGACGTGGCAGATGAAGCGCGGGCACGAGCTCGAACCCGAGGCGCGCAT
GGAGCACGAAGCACTCACAGGCCTGTTCGTGAAGCGCGCCGGATTCGTCGTGACCGATGACGGACTGTTC
GGCGCGAGCGCTGACGGCCTGATCGAACCCGATGGCGGCGCCGAATACAAATGCTTCGTTGCGCCGGACA
AGCTGCGCCCGATGCTGCTCGACAACGACGCCGGCGACGTCATGGAACAGGCGCAGGGCTGCATGTGGCT
TTGCGGCGCGAAGTGGTGGCACGTCGGCCTGTACTGCCCCGCCCTCGCCGCTGCTGGCCGCCAGTTCACG
CTGATCAAGGTACAACGCGACGATGCATTCATCGAGCGCATGGAGGCCGATCTCGTCGAGTTCTCGCGTC
TCGTCACTGCGTACGAAACACGGCTGCGCCAGCACCCAGCCATTGAGGCTTGAAGGAGGCAGCTATATGA
GCAATGCCCTCATCGCCGTCACCAACGAAATCTACGGCGTCCGTGAAAACTTCGAGCGTGTCGCCGTCGA
TCGCTCGATCAACTTCGACCGCGAGGCCGGATTTGCAGTGCAGATCCTGCAAGGCAATCCGTACTTGCTC
GGCGTCGCCGAGAAGGATCGCGCTTCGATGATCGCGGCGGTGACGAACGTTTCGGCGATTGGCATCAGCC
TCAACCCCGCGAAGAAGCAGGCGTACCTCGTGCCGCGTGGCGGCAAGGTCTGTCTCGACATCAGCTACAT
GGGGCTGCTGGATCTGGCGATCGCCTCCGGTTCGATCCAGTGGGGTCAAGCCGAAGTGGTGTGCGAAGAA
GACACGTTCACCCTGCGCGGCTTCGACAAAGCGCCGTTGCATGACTTCGCACCGTTCAGCAAGACGCGTG
GCGCAGTGGTCGGCGTCTATGTCGTCGTCAAGACCGCGACCGGCGACTACCTGACCGACACGATGACGAT
CGCCGAGGTACAGGCGATCAAGGCTCGCTCCGAAACCGGCAAGAAGGACACCGGGCCGTGGAAAACGGAC
TTCAACGAAATGGCGAAGAAGACCGTCATCAAGCGAGCCTACAAGACGTGGCCGAAGACGGATCGCCTTG
ATGCGGCCGTGCACCACCTGAACACCGATGGCGGCGAAGGCATCAACTTCGCCAGTGAGCGCCCGAATTA
CTGCGACCCGGACGTGCTGAAAGCATGGGTCGACAAGGCGAAGGCTGCGCGCACCGCTGAATCGCTCGCG
AAGATTTGGCAGGACGGTTTGGCTGTCATCCGGCCTACCAAAGACATGCAGACTTACGAAGTATTCAAGC
AGACGGTCGCGGTTCGTGGCGAAGAAATTAAGCGCCGCGCCGAGCAGCGGAACAATGCTCAGGACGTGAC
GCCGACTGAGCCAGCACAGCGTGAGCCGGGCGCCGACGACGAGCTCGAAGAAGATTTCAGGCGCCAGATG
GAGCGCGAGCAAGGGGGTGCCGATGCGAATCGTTGACTCGAGGAGGGGATCCTATGAACCCGATCACCTA
CCTGTGCGGCGCGCTCGACCGGCTGTTCGAACGTAGTCCGGTCGCGGGGATTGTTGTTGCGATCGTGATT
GCGGCCGGATGCGTGATCGCGATCGCCTATCTCAACCAGGACGGCGAGTCCGTCACCACTATCAATGCGA
GGTTTGCATGACTCGAGGATCCTGTACACCCAGCCCGCCTAATGAGCGGGCTTTTTTTTGAACAAAGCTT
ACCGGTTTATTGACTACCGGAAGCAGTGTGACCGTGTGCTTCTCAAATGCCTGAGGCCAGTTTGCTCAGG
CTCTCCCCGTGGAGGTAATAATTGACGATATGATCATTTATTCTGCCTCCCAGAGCCTGATAAAAACGGT
GAATCCGTTAGCGAGGTGCCGCCGGCTTCCATTCAGGTCGAGGTGGCCCGGCTCCATGCACCGCGACGCA
ACGCGGGGAGGCAGACAAGGTATAGGGCGGCGA
